>Addgene plasmid #143374 | TFORF2688 | addgene full sequence | sequence record 392749 | Addgene NGS Result
GGCTCCGGTGCCCGTCAGTGGGCAGAGCGCACATCGCCCACAGTCCCCGAGAAGTTGGGGGGAGGGGTCG
GCAATTGAACCGGTGCCTAGAGAAGGTGGCGCGGGGTAAACTGGGAAAGTGATGTCGTGTACTGGCTCCG
CCTTTTTCCCGAGGGTGGGGGAGAACCGTATATAAGTGCAGTAGTCGCCGTGAACGTTCTTTTTCGCAAC
GGGTTTGCCGCCAGAACACAGGTAAGTGCCGTGTGTGGTTCCCGCGGGCCTGGCCTCTTTACGGGTTATG
GCCCTTGCGTGCCTTGAATTACTTCCACCTGGCTGCAGTACGTGATTCTTGATCCCGAGCTTCGGGTTGG
AAGTGGGTGGGAGAGTTCGAGGCCTTGCGCTTAAGGAGCCCCTTCGCCTCGTGCTTGAGTTGAGGCCTGG
CCTGGGCGCTGGGGCCGCCGCGTGCGAATCTGGTGGCACCTTCGCGCCTGTCTCGCTGCTTTCGATAAGT
CTCTAGCCATTTAAAATTTTTGATGACCTGCTGCGACGCTTTTTTTCTGGCAAGATAGTCTTGTAAATGC
GGGCCAAGATCTGCACACTGGTATTTCGGTTTTTGGGGCCGCGGGCGGCGACGGGGCCCGTGCGTCCCAG
CGCACATGTTCGGCGAGGCGGGGCCTGCGAGCGCGGCCACCGAGAATCGGACGGGGGTAGTCTCAAGCTG
GCCGGCCTGCTCTGGTGCCTGGCCTCGCGCCGCCGTGTATCGCCCCGCCCTGGGCGGCAAGGCTGGCCCG
GTCGGCACCAGTTGCGTGAGCGGAAAGATGGCCGCTTCCCGGCCCTGCTGCAGGGAGCTCAAAATGGAGG
ACGCGGCGCTCGGGAGAGCGGGCGGGTGAGTCACCCACACAAAGGAAAAGGGCCTTTCCGTCCTCAGCCG
TCGCTTCATGTGACTCCACGGAGTACCGGGCGCCGTCCAGGCACCTCGATTAGTTCTCGAGCTTTTGGAG
TACGTCGTCTTTAGGTTGGGGGGAGGGGTTTTATGCGATGGAGTTTCCCCACACTGAGTGGGTGGAGACT
GAAGTTAGGCCAGCTTGGCACTTGATGTAATTCTCCTTGGAATTTGCCCTTTTTGAGTTTGGATCTTGGT
TCATTCTCAAGCCTCAGACAGTGGTTCAAAGTTTTTTTCTTCCATTTCAGGTGTCGTGAGGCTAGCACCG
CCACCATAGCGTCCAACAGCTGGAACGCCAGCAGCAGCCCCGGGGAGGCCCGGGAGGATGGGCCCGAGGG
CCTGGACAAGGGGCTGGACAACGATGCGGAGGGCGTGTGGAGCCCGGACATCGAGCAGAGCTTCCAGGAG
GCCCTGGCCATCTACCCGCCCTGCGGCCGGCGGAAGATCATCCTGTCAGACGAGGGCAAGATGTACGGCC
GAAATGAGTTGATTGCACGCTATATTAAACTGAGGACGGGGAAGACTCGGACGAGAAAACAGGTGTCCAG
CCACATACAGGTTCTAGCTCGGAAGAAGGTGCGGGAGTACCAGGTTGGCATCAAGGCCATGAACCTGGAC
CAGGTCTCCAAGGACAAAGCCCTTCAGAGCATGGCGTCCATGTCCTCTGCCCAGATCGTCTCTGCCAGTG
TCCTGCAGAACAAGTTCAGCCCACCTTCCCCTCTGCCCCAGGCCGTCTTCTCCACTTCCTCGCGGTTCTG
GAGCAGCCCCCCTCTCCTGGGACAGCAGCCTGGACCCTCTCAGGACATCAAGCCCTTTGCACAGCCAGCC
TACCCCATCCAGCCGCCCCTGCCGCCGACGCTCAGCAGTTATGAGCCCCTGGCCCCGCTCCCCTCAGCTG
CTGCCTCTGTGCCTGTGTGGCAGGACCGTACCATTGCCTCCTCCCGGCTGCGGCTCCTGGAGTATTCAGC
CTTCATGGAGGTGCAGCGAGACCCTGACACGTACAGCAAACACCTGTTTGTGCACATCGGCCAGACGAAC
CCCGCCTTCTCAGACCCACCCCTGGAGGCAGTAGATGTGCGCCAGATCTATGACAAATTCCCCGAGAAAA
AGGGAGGATTGAAGGAGCTCTATGAGAAGGGGCCCCCTAATGCCTTCTTCCTTGTCAAGTTCTGGGCCGA
CCTCAACAGCACCATCCAGGAGGGCCCGGGAGCCTTCTATGGGGTCAGCTCTCAGTACAGCTCTGCTGAT
AGCATGACCATCAGCGTCTCCACCAAGGTGTGCTCCTTTGGCAAACAGGTGGTAGAGAAGGTGGAGACTG
AGTATGCCAGGCTGGAGAACGGGCGCTTTGTGTACCGTATCCACCGCTCGCCCATGTGCGAGTACATGAT
CAACTTCATCCACAAGCTGAAGCACCTGCCCGAGAAGTACATGATGAACAGCGTGCTGGAGAACTTCACC
ATCCTGCAGGTGGTCACGAGCCGGGACTCCCAGGAGACCCTGCTTGTCATTGCTTTTGTCTTCGAAGTCT
CCACCAGTGAGCACGGGGCCCAGCACCATGTCTACAAGCTCGTCAAAGACTAGTAATGAACTAGTCCGTA
ACTTGAAAGTATTTCGATTTCTTGGCTTTATATATCTTGTGGAAAGGACGACCCTAAGTCCGGGTCAGAT
GTTTGACGCGTTAAGTCGACAATCAACCTCTGGATTACAAAATTTGTGAAAGATTGACTGGTATTCTTAA
CTATGTTGCTCCTTTTACGCTATGTGGATACGCTGCTTTAATGCCTTTGTATCATGCTATTGCTTCCCGT
ATGGCTTTCATTTTCTCCTCCTTGTATAAATCCTGGTTGCTGTCTCTTTATGAGGAGTTGTGGCCCGTTG
TCAGGCAACGTGGCGTGGTGTGCACTGTGTTTGCTGACGCAACCCCCACTGGTTGGGGCATTGCCACCAC
CTGTCAGCTCCTTTCCGGGACTTTCGCTTTCCCCCTCCCTATTGCCACGGCGGAACTCATCGCCGCCTGC
CTTGCCCGCTGCTGGACAGGGGCTCGGCTGTTGGGCACTGACAATTCCGTGGTGTTGTCGGGGAAATCAT
CGTCCTTTCCTTGGCTGCTCGCCTGTGTTGCCACCTGGATTCTGCGCGGGACGTCCTTCTGCTACGTCCC
TTCGGCCCTCAATCCAGCGGACCTTCCTTCCCGCGGCCTGCTGCCGGCTCTGCGGCCTCTTCCGCGTCTT
CGCCTTCGCCCTCAGACGAGTCGGATCTCCCTTTGGGCCGCCTCCCCGCGTCGACTTTAAGACCAATGAC
TTACAAGGCAGCTGTAGATCTTAGCCACTTTTTAAAAGAAAAGGGGGGACTGGAAGGGCTAATTCACTCC
CAACGAAGACAAGATCTGCTTTTTGCTTGTACTGGGTCTCTCTGGTTAGACCAGATCTGAGCCTGGGAGC
TCTCTGGCTAACTAGGGAACCCACTGCTTAAGCCTCAATAAAGCTTGCCTTGAGTGCTTCAAGTAGTGTG
TGCCCGTCTGTTGTGTGACTCTGGTAACTAGAGATCCCTCAGACCCTTTTAGTCAGTGTGGAAAATCTCT
AGCAGTACGTATAGTAGTTCATGTCATCTTATTATTCAGTATTTATAACTTGCAAAGAAATGAATATCAG
AGAGTGAGAGGAACTTGTTTATTGCAGCTTATAATGGTTACAAATAAAGCAATAGCATCACAAATTTCAC
AAATAAAGCATTTTTTTCACTGCATTCTAGTTGTGGTTTGTCCAAACTCATCAATGTATCTTATCATGTC
TGGCTCTAGCTATCCCGCCCCTAACTCCGCCCATCCCGCCCCTAACTCCGCCCAGTTCCGCCCATTCTCC
GCCCCATGGCTGACTAATTTTTTTTATTTATGCAGAGGCCGAGGCCGCCTCGGCCTCTGAGCTATTCCAG
AAGTAGTGAGGAGGCTTTTTTGGAGGCCTAGGGACGTACCCAATTCGCCCTATAGTGAGTCGTATTACGC
GCGCTCACTGGCCGTCGTTTTACAACGTCGTGACTGGGAAAACCCTGGCGTTACCCAACTTAATCGCCTT
GCAGCACATCCCCCTTTCGCCAGCTGGCGTAATAGCGAAGAGGCCCGCACCGATCGCCCTTCCCAACAGT
TGCGCAGCCTGAATGGCGAATGGG
[124 nt withheld, positions 4085-4208]
C
[91 nt withheld, positions 4210-4300]
A
[49 nt withheld, positions 4302-4350]
CCTTTGACGTTGGAGTCCACGTTCTTT
[37 nt withheld, positions 4378-4414]
ACCCTATCTCGGTCTATTCTTTTGATTTATAAGGGATTTTGCCGATTTCGGCCTATTGGTTAAAAAATGA
GCTGATTTAACAAAAATTTAACGCGAATTTTAACAAAATATTAACGCTTACAATTTAGGTGGCACTTTTC
GGGGAAATGTGCGCGGAACCCCTATTTGTTTATTTTTCTAAATACATTCAAATATGTATCCGCTCATGAG
ACAATAACCCTGATAAATGCTTCAATAATATTGAAAAAGGAAGAGTATGAGTATTCAACATTTCCGTGTC
GCCCTTATTCCCTTTTTTGCGGCATTTTGCCTTCCTGTTTTTGCTCACCCAGAAACGCTGGTGAAAGTAA
AAGATGCTGAAGATCAGTTGGGTGCACGAGTGGGTTACATCGAACTGGATCTCAACAGCGGTAAGATCCT
TGAGAGTTTTCGCCCCGAAGAACGTTTTCCAATGATGAGCACTTTTAAAGTTCTGCTATGTGGCGCGGTA
TTATCCCGTATTGACGCCGGGCAAGAGCAACTCGGTCGCCGCATACACTATTCTCAGAATGACTTGGTTG
AGTACTCACCAGTCACAGAAAAGCATCTTACGGATGGCATGACAGTAAGAGAATTATGCAGTGCTGCCAT
AACCATGAGTGATAACACTGCGGCCAACTTACTTCTGACAACGATCGGAGGACCGAAGGAGCTAACCGCT
TTTTTGCACAACATGGGGGATCATGTAACTCGCCTTGATCGTTGGGAACCGGAGCTGAATGAAGCCATAC
CAAACGACGAGCGTGACACCACGATGCCTGTAGCAATGGCAACAACGTTGCGCAAACTATTAACTGGCGA
ACTACTTACTCTAGCTTCCCGGCAACAATTAATAGACTGGATGGAGGCGGATAAAGTTGCAGGACCACTT
CTGCGCTCGGCCCTTCCGGCTGGCTGGTTTATTGCTGATAAATCTGGAGCCGGTGAGCGTGGGTCTCGCG
GTATCATTGCAGCACTGGGGCCAGATGGTAAGCCCTCCCGTATCGTAGTTATCTACACGACGGGGAGTCA
GGCAACTATGGATGAACGAAATAGACAGATCGCTGAGATAGGTGCCTCACTGATTAAGCATTGGTAACTG
TCAGACCAAGTTTACTCATATATACTTTAGATTGATTTAAAACTTCATTTTTAATTTAAAAGGATCTAGG
TGAAGATCCTTTTTGATAATCTCATGACCAAAATCCCTTAACGTGAGTTTTCGTTCCACTGAGCGTCAGA
CCCCGTAGAAAAGATCAAAGGATCTTCTTGAGATCCTTTTTTTCTGCGCGTAATCTGCTGCTTGCAAACA
AAAAAACCACCGCTACCAGCGGTGGTTTGTTTGCCGGATCAAGAGCTACCAACTCTTTTTCCGAAGGTAA
CTGGCTTCAGCAGAGCGCAGATACCAAATACTGTTCTTCTAGTGTAGCCGTAGTTAGGCCACCACTTCAA
GAACTCTGTAGCACCGCCTACATACCTCGCTCTGCTAATCCTGTTACCAGTGGCTGCTGCCAGTGGCGAT
AAGTCGTGTCTTACCGGGTTGGACTCAAGACGATAGTTACCGGATAAGGCGCAGCGGTCGGGCTGAACGG
GGGGTTCGTGCACACAGCCCAGCTTGGAGCGAACGACCTACACCGAACTGAGATACCTACAGCGTGAGCT
ATGAGAAAGCGCCACGCTTCCCGAAGGGAGAAAGGCGGACAGGTATCCGGTAAGCGGCAGGGTCGGAACA
GGAGAGCGCACGAGGGAGCTTCCAGGGGGAAACGCCTGGTATCTTTATAGTCCTGTCGGGTTTCGCCACC
TCTGACTTGAGCGTCGATTTTTGTGATGCTCGTCAGGGGGGCGGAGCCTATGGAAAAACGCCAGCAACGC
GGCCTTTTTACGGTTCCTGGCCTTTTGCTGGCCTTTTGCTCACATGTTCTTTCCTGCGTTATCCCCTGAT
TCTGTGGATAACCGTATTACCGCCTTTGAGTGAGCTGATACCGCTCGCCGCAGCCGAACGACCGAGCGCA
GCGAGTCAGTGAGCGAGGAAGCGGAAGAGCGCCCAATACGCAAACCGCCTCTCCCCGCGCGTTGGCCGAT
TCATTAATGCAGCTGGCACGACAGGTTTCCCGACTGGAAAGCGGGCAGTGAGCGCAACGCAATTAATGTG
AGTTAGCTCACTCATTAGGCACCCCAGGCTTTACACTTTATGCTTCCGGCTCGTATGTTGTGTGGAATTG
TGAGCGGATAACAATTTCACACAGGAAACAGCTATGACCATGATTACGCCAAGCGCGCAATTAACCCTCA
CTAAAGGGAACAAAAGCTGGAGCTGCAAGCTTAATGTAGTCTTATGCAATACTCTTGTAGTCTTGCAACA
TGGTAACGATGAGTTAGCAACATGCCTTACAAGGAGAGAAAAAGCACCGTGCATGCCGATTGGTGGAAGT
AAGGTGGTACGATCGTGCCTTATTAGGAAGGCAACAGACGGGTCTGACATGGATTGGACGAACCACTGAA
TTGCCGCATTGCAGAGATATTGTATTTAAGTGCCTAGCTCGATACATAAACGGGTCTCTCTGGTTAGACC
AGATCTGAGCCTGGGAGCTCTCTGGCTAACTAGGGAACCCACTGCTTAAGCCTCAATAAAGCTTGCCTTG
AGTGCTTCAAGTAGTGTGTGCCCGTCTGTTGTGTGACTCTGGTAACTAGAGATCCCTCAGACCCTTTTAG
TCAGTGTGGAAAATCTCTAGCAGTGGCGCCCGAACAGGGACTTGAAAGCGAAAGGGAAACCAGAGGAGCT
CTCTCGACGCAGGACTCGGCTTGCTGAAGCGCGCACGGCAAGAGGCGAGGGGCGGCGACTGGTGAGTACG
CCAAAAATTTTGACTAGCGGAGGCTAGAAGGAGAGAGATGGGTGCGAGAGCGTCAGTATTAAGCGGGGGA
GAATTAGATCGCGATGGGAAAAAATTCGGTTAAGGCCAGGGGGAAAGAAAAAATATAAATTAAAACATAT
AGTATGGGCAAGCAGGGAGCTAGAACGATTCGCAGTTAATCCTGGCCTGTTAGAAACATCAGAAGGCTGT
AGACAAATACTGGGACAGCTACAACCATCCCTTCAGACAGGATCAGAAGAACTTAGATCATTATATAATA
CAGTAGCAACCCTCTATTGTGTGCATCAAAGGATAGAGATAAAAGACACCAAGGAAGCTTTAGACAAGAT
AGAGGAAGAGCAAAACAAAAGTAAGACCACCGCACAGCAAGCGGCCGCTGATCTTCAGACCTGGAGGAGG
AGATATGAGGGACAATTGGAGAAGTGAATTATATAAATATAAAGTAGTAAAAATTGAACCATTAGGAGTA
GCACCCACCAAGGCAAAGAGAAGAGTGGTGCAGAGAGAAAAAAGAGCAGTGGGAATAGGAGCTTTGTTCC
TTGGGTTCTTGGGAGCAGCAGGAAGCACTATGGGCGCAGCGTCAATGACGCTGACGGTACAGGCCAGACA
ATTATTGTCTGGTATAGTGCAGCAGCAGAACAATTTGCTGAGGGCTATTGAGGCGCAACAGCATCTGTTG
CAACTCACAGTCTGGGGCATCAAGCAGCTCCAGGCAAGAATCCTGGCTGTGGAAAGATACCTAAAGGATC
AACAGCTCCTGGGGATTTGGGGTTGCTCTGGAAAACTCATTTGCACCACTGCTGTGCCTTGGAATGCTAG
TTGGAGTAATAAATCTCTGGAACAGATTTGGAATCACACGACCTGGATGGAGTGGGACAGAGAAATTAAC
AATTACACAAGCTTAATACACTCCTTAATTGAAGAATCGCAAAACCAGCAAGAAAAGAATGAACAAGAAT
TATTGGAATTAGATAAATGGGCAAGTTTGTGGAATTGGTTTAACATAACAAATTGGCTGTGGTATATAAA
ATTATTCATAATGATAGTAGGAGGCTTGGTAGGTTTAAGAATAGTTTTTGCTGTACTTTCTATAGTGAAT
AGAGTTAGGCAGGGATATTCACCATTATCGTTTCAGACCCACCTCCCAACCCCGAGGGGACCCATGCATT
GCATCTCAATTAGTCAGCAACCAGGTGTGGAAAGTCCCCAGGCTCCCCAGCAGGCAGAAGTATGCAAAGC
ATGCGTCTCAATTAGTCAGCAACCATAGTCCCGCCCCTAACTCCGCCCATCCCGCCCCTAACTCCGCCCA
GTTCCGCCCATTCTCCGCCCCATGGCTGACTAATTTTTTTTATTTATGCAGAGGCCGAGGCCGCCTCGGC
CTCTGAGCTATTCCAGAAGTAGTGAGGAGGCTTTTTTGGAGGCCTAGGCTTTTGCAAAAAGCTTTCTAGA
GGTACCACCGGAGCTTACCATGACCGAGTACAAGCCCACGGTGCGCCTCGCCACCCGCGACGACGTCCCC
AGGGCCGTACGCACCCTCGCCGCCGCGTTCGCCGACTACCCCGCCACGCGCCACACCGTCGATCCGGACC
GCCACATCGAGCGGGTCACCGAGCTGCAAGAACTCTTCCTCACGCGCGTCGGGCTCGACATCGGCAAGGT
GTGGGTCGCGGACGACGGCGCCGCCGTGGCGGTCTGGACCACGCCGGAGAGCGTCGAAGCGGGGGCGGTG
TTCGCCGAGATCGGCCCGCGCATGGCCGAGTTGAGCGGTTCCCGGCTGGCCGCGCAGCAACAGATGGAAG
GCCTCCTGGCGCCGCACCGGCCCAAGGAGCCCGCGTGGTTCCTGGCCACCGTCGGCGTCTCGCCCGACCA
CCAGGGCAAGGGTCTGGGCAGCGCCGTCGTGCTCCCCGGAGTGGAGGCGGCCGAGCGCGCCGGGGTGCCC
GCCTTCCTGGAGACCTCCGCGCCCCGCAACCTCCCCTTCTACGAGCGGCTCGGCTTCACCGTCACCGCCG
ACGTCGAGGTGCCCGAAGGACCGCGCACCTGGTGCATGACCCGCAAGCCCGGTGCCAGTTAACGAATTCT
AGATCTTGAGACAAATGGCAGTATTCATCCACAATTTTAAAAGAAAAGGGGGGATTGGGGGGTACAGTGC
AGGGGAAAGAATAGTAGACATAATAGCAACAGACATACAAACTAAAGAATTACAAAAACAAATTACAAAA
ATTCAAAATTTTCGGGTTTATTACAGGGACAGCAGAGATCCACTTTGGCGCCGGCTCGAGGCCTGCAGGT
GCAAAGATGGATAAAGTTTTAAACAGAGAGGAATCTTTGCAGCTAATGGACCTTCTAGGTCTTGAAAGGA
GTGGGAATT
Features (pLannotate 1.2.2; 31 found; start..end, strand, type, name):
      1..1179    +  promoter       EF-1α promoter: strong constitutive promoter for human elongation factor EF-1α
   1196..2500    +  CDS            TEAD3: TEAD3_HUMAN - Also known as TEAD5, TEF5. Experimental evidence at protein level: Swiss-Prot protein existence level 1. Transcription factor which plays a key role in the Hippo signaling pathway, a pathway involved in organ size control and tumor suppression by restricting proliferation and promoting apoptosis. The core of this pathway is composed of a kinase cascade wherein MST1/MST2, in complex with its regulatory protein SAV1, phosphorylates and activates LATS1/2 in complex with its regulatory protein MOB1, which in turn phosphorylates and inactivates YAP1 oncoprotein and WWTR1/TAZ. Acts by
   2516..2569    +  promoter       U6 promoter (fragment): RNA polymerase III promoter for human U6 snRNA
   2611..3199    +  misc_feature   WPRE: woodchuck hepatitis virus posttranscriptional regulatory element
   3250..3269    +  misc_feature   cPPT/CTS (fragment): central polypurine tract and central termination sequence of HIV-1
   3271..3504    +  LTR            3' LTR (ΔU3): self-inactivating 3' long terminal repeat (LTR) from HIV-1
   3582..3703    +  polyA_signal   SV40 poly(A) signal: SV40 polyadenylation signal
   3743..3878    +  rep_origin     SV40 ori: SV40 origin of replication
   3899..3917    -  promoter       T7 promoter: promoter for bacteriophage T7 RNA polymerase
   3925..4080    +  CDS            lacZα (fragment): LacZα fragment of β-galactosidase; lacZ fragment
   4085..4513    +  rep_origin     f1 ori (sequence partly withheld): f1 bacteriophage origin of replication; arrow indicates direction of (+) strand synthesis
   4566..4670    +  promoter       AmpR promoter: bla
   4671..5531    +  CDS            AmpR: β-lactamase; bla; confers resistance to ampicillin, carbenicillin, and related antibiotics
   5702..6290    +  rep_origin     ori: high-copy-number ColE1/pMB1/pBR322/pUC origin of replication
   6473..6565    +  CDS            lacI (fragment): lac repressor; lacI; The lac repressor binds to the lac operator to inhibit transcription in E. coli. This inhibition can be relieved by adding lactose or isopropyl-β-D-thiogalactopyranoside (IPTG).
   6578..6599    +  protein_bind   CAP binding site: CAP binding activates transcription in the presence of cAMP. E. coli catabolite activator protein
   6614..6644    +  promoter       lac promoter: promoter for the E. coli lac operon
   6652..6668    +  protein_bind   lac operator: The lac repressor binds to the lac operator to inhibit transcription in E. coli. This inhibition can be relieved by adding lactose or isopropyl-β-D-thiogalactopyranoside (IPTG). lac repressor encoded by lacI
   6713..6731    +  promoter       T3 promoter: promoter for bacteriophage T3 RNA polymerase
   6759..6985    +  promoter       RSV promoter: Rous sarcoma virus enhancer/promoter
   6986..7166    +  LTR            5' LTR (truncated): truncated 5' long terminal repeat (LTR) from HIV-1
   7213..7338    +  misc_feature   HIV-1 Ψ: packaging signal of human immunodeficiency virus type 1
   7322..7685    +  CDS            HIV-1 gag (fragment): gag protein from human immunodeficiency virus 1; gag
   7831..8064    +  misc_feature   RRE: The Rev response element (RRE) of HIV-1 allows for Rev-dependent mRNA export from the nucleus to the cytoplasm.
   8441..8467    +  CDS            Rev (fragment): human immunodeficiency virus 1 (HIV-1) Rev protein; rev; enhances nuclear export of unspliced and incompletely spliced viral mRNAs
   8474..8497    +  promoter       SV40 promoter (fragment): SV40 early promoter
   8498..8569    +  promoter       SV40 promoter (fragment): SV40 enhancer and early promoter
   8593..8728    +  rep_origin     SV40 ori: SV40 origin of replication
   8774..9370    +  CDS            PuroR (fragment): puromycin N-acetyltransferase; pac from Streptomyces; confers resistance to puromycin
   9419..9536    +  misc_feature   cPPT/CTS: central polypurine tract and central termination sequence of HIV-1
   9601..9667    +  CDS            small t antigen (fragment): SV40 (simian virus 40) small t antigen
