[The description below was written by a language model from this plasmid's Addgene catalogue record and pLannotate feature annotations shown in this document.]
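Description:
TFORF2688 is a third-generation-style, self-inactivating lentiviral expression plasmid built on the pLX_TRC317 backbone and carrying the human transcription factor TEAD3, a TEA-domain factor that acts in the Hippo signalling pathway. It belongs to a barcoded collection of transcription factor ORFs intended for overexpression in mammalian cells. In bacteria it is maintained through a high-copy ColE1/pUC-type origin with ampicillin resistance (AmpR), and an f1 origin is also present. The depositor notes that the plasmid may recombine, as is common for LTR-containing vectors, and that the ORF portion was made by gene synthesis.

The viral genome is transcribed from an RSV promoter fused to a truncated HIV-1 5' LTR, followed by the Ψ packaging signal with a partial gag region and the RRE for Rev-dependent nuclear export. Within the proviral region, an SV40 early promoter drives puromycin N-acetyltransferase for selecting transduced cells. A cPPT/CTS element, which aids nuclear import of the viral DNA, then precedes the EF-1α promoter, which constitutively drives the TEAD3 coding sequence. Downstream lie a WPRE to enhance transcript stability and expression and the ΔU3 3' LTR, which inactivates LTR promoter activity after integration, with an SV40 polyadenylation signal beyond it.

According to the catalogue entry, each construct carries a unique 24-bp barcode so that the transcription factor can be identified in pooled screens. The feature table does not annotate the barcode explicitly. A short hit labelled as a U6 promoter fragment between the ORF and the WPRE falls in a plausible region for it, but its role is not stated. Several other small annotations (lacZα, lacI, small t antigen fragments) appear to be backbone remnants.
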