Addgene plasmid #143374: TFORF2688
Purpose: Lentiviral vector for overexpressing transcription factor ORFs with unique 24-bp barcodes. Barcodes facilitate identification of transcription factors in pooled screens.
Depositing lab: Feng Zhang. Depositing organization: Broad Institute. Publication: A transcription factor atlas of directed differentiation. Joung J, Ma S, Tay T, Geiger-Schuller KR, Kirchgatterer PC, Verdine VK, Guo B, Arias-Garcia MA, Allen WE, Singh A, Kuksenko O, Abudayyeh OO, Gootenberg JS, Fu Z, Macrae RK, Buenrostro JD, Regev A, Zhang F. Cell. 2023 Jan 5;186(1):209-229.e26. doi: 10.1016/j.cell.2022.11.026. PubMed 36608654.
Backbone
  Vector backbone: pLX_TRC317
  Backbone manufacturer: Broad Institute Genetic Perturbation Platform
  Backbone size w/o insert (bp): 8264
  Vector type: Mammalian Expression, Lentiviral
  Selectable markers: Puromycin
Growth in bacteria
  Bacterial resistance: Ampicillin, 100 μg/mL
  Growth temperature: 37°C
  Growth strain: NEB Stable
  Copy number: High Copy
Gene/Insert
  Gene/Insert name: TEAD3
  Species: H. sapiens (human)
  Insert size (bp): 1409
  Entrez Gene: TEAD3 (a.k.a. DTEF-1, ETFR-1, TEAD-3, TEAD5, TEF-5, TEF5)
  Promoter: EF1a
  Cloning method: Unknown
  Sequencing primers: 5′ GGGTGGAGACTGAAGTTAGGCCAG; 3′ CACATAGCGTAAAAGGAGCAACATAG
Terms and licenses: Academic/Nonprofit Terms; Industry Terms: Not Available to Industry
Depositor comments: NM_003214,ENST00000338863,ENST00000639578 . The transcription factor ORF portion of this plasmid was synthesized by Genewiz. Please test multiple small colonies in case of plasmid recombination. To make this collection available in a timely manner, a portion of this collection was not fully sequenced by Addgene. If an Addgene verified full plasmid sequence is not available, please contact us prior to placing an order to request the full sequence.
How to cite: TFORF2688 was a gift from Feng Zhang (Addgene plasmid # 143374 ; http://n2t.net/addgene:143374 ; RRID:Addgene_143374)
