>Addgene plasmid #143374 | TFORF2688 | depositor partial sequence | sequence record 282260 | Insert
ACCGCCACCATAGCGTCCAACAGCTGGAACGCCAGCAGCAGCCCCGGGGAGGCCCGGGAGGATGGGCCCG
AGGGCCTGGACAAGGGGCTGGACAACGATGCGGAGGGCGTGTGGAGCCCGGACATCGAGCAGAGCTTCCA
GGAGGCCCTGGCCATCTACCCGCCCTGCGGCCGGCGGAAGATCATCCTGTCAGACGAGGGCAAGATGTAC
GGCCGAAATGAGTTGATTGCACGCTATATTAAACTGAGGACGGGGAAGACTCGGACGAGAAAACAGGTGT
CCAGCCACATACAGGTTCTAGCTCGGAAGAAGGTGCGGGAGTACCAGGTTGGCATCAAGGCCATGAACCT
GGACCAGGTCTCCAAGGACAAAGCCCTTCAGAGCATGGCGTCCATGTCCTCTGCCCAGATCGTCTCTGCC
AGTGTCCTGCAGAACAAGTTCAGCCCACCTTCCCCTCTGCCCCAGGCCGTCTTCTCCACTTCCTCGCGGT
TCTGGAGCAGCCCCCCTCTCCTGGGACAGCAGCCTGGACCCTCTCAGGACATCAAGCCCTTTGCACAGCC
AGCCTACCCCATCCAGCCGCCCCTGCCGCCGACGCTCAGCAGTTATGAGCCCCTGGCCCCGCTCCCCTCA
GCTGCTGCCTCTGTGCCTGTGTGGCAGGACCGTACCATTGCCTCCTCCCGGCTGCGGCTCCTGGAGTATT
CAGCCTTCATGGAGGTGCAGCGAGACCCTGACACGTACAGCAAACACCTGTTTGTGCACATCGGCCAGAC
GAACCCCGCCTTCTCAGACCCACCCCTGGAGGCAGTAGATGTGCGCCAGATCTATGACAAATTCCCCGAG
AAAAAGGGAGGATTGAAGGAGCTCTATGAGAAGGGGCCCCCTAATGCCTTCTTCCTTGTCAAGTTCTGGG
CCGACCTCAACAGCACCATCCAGGAGGGCCCGGGAGCCTTCTATGGGGTCAGCTCTCAGTACAGCTCTGC
TGATAGCATGACCATCAGCGTCTCCACCAAGGTGTGCTCCTTTGGCAAACAGGTGGTAGAGAAGGTGGAG
ACTGAGTATGCCAGGCTGGAGAACGGGCGCTTTGTGTACCGTATCCACCGCTCGCCCATGTGCGAGTACA
TGATCAACTTCATCCACAAGCTGAAGCACCTGCCCGAGAAGTACATGATGAACAGCGTGCTGGAGAACTT
CACCATCCTGCAGGTGGTCACGAGCCGGGACTCCCAGGAGACCCTGCTTGTCATTGCTTTTGTCTTCGAA
GTCTCCACCAGTGAGCACGGGGCCCAGCACCATGTCTACAAGCTCGTCAAAGACTAGTAATGAACTAGTC
CGTAACTTGAAAGTATTTCGATTTCTTGGCTTTATATATCTTGTGGAAAGGACGACCCTAAGTCCGGGTC
AGATGTTTG
