>Addgene plasmid #143374 | TFORF2688 | depositor partial sequence | sequence record 282261 | Barcode
CCCTAAGTCCGGGTCAGATGTTTG
